Addgene plasmid #82280: pDONR223_TGFB1_WT
Purpose: Gateway Donor vector containing TGFB1, part of the Target Accelerator Plasmid Collection.
Depositing lab: Jesse Boehm & William Hahn & David Root. Depositing organization: Broad Institute. Publication: Systematic Functional Interrogation of Rare Cancer Variants Identifies Oncogenic Alleles. Kim E, Ilic N, Shrestha Y, Zou L, Kamburov A, Zhu C, Yang X, Lubonja R, Tran N, Nguyen C, Lawrence MS, Piccioni F, Bagul M, Doench JG, Chouinard CR, Wu X, Hogstrom L, Natoli T, Tamayo P, Horn H, Corsello SM, Lage K, Root DE, Subramanian A, Golub TR, Getz G, Boehm JS, Hahn WC. Cancer Discov. 2016 Jul;6(7):714-26. doi: 10.1158/2159-8290.CD-16-0160. Epub 2016 May 4. PubMed 27147599.
Backbone
  Vector backbone: pDONR223
  Backbone manufacturer: Invitrogen
  Backbone size w/o insert (bp): 2790
  Vector type: Gateway Entry vector
Growth in bacteria
  Bacterial resistance: Spectinomycin, 50 μg/mL
  Growth temperature: 37°C
  Growth strain: DH5alpha
  Copy number: High Copy
Gene/Insert
  Gene/Insert name: TGFB1 (alt name: NM_000660.6)
  Species: H. sapiens (human)
  Mutation: P10L
  Entrez Gene: TGFB1 (a.k.a. CED, DPD1, IBDIMDE, LAP, TGF-beta1, TGFB, TGFbeta)
  Promoter: None
  Cloning method: Gateway Cloning
  Sequencing primers: 5′ M13pUC-fwd; 3′ M13-Rev
Terms and licenses: Academic/Nonprofit Terms; Industry Terms: Not Available to Industry
Depositor comments: Open state: NO stop codon immediately follows insert. Supporting reference: Systematic morphological profiling of human gene and allele function via Cell Painting. Rohban MH, et al. Elife. 2017, Mar 18;6. pii: e24060. PubMed PMID 28315521
How to cite: pDONR223_TGFB1_WT was a gift from Jesse Boehm & William Hahn & David Root (Addgene plasmid # 82280 ; http://n2t.net/addgene:82280 ; RRID:Addgene_82280)
