[The description below was written by a language model from this plasmid's Addgene catalogue record and pLannotate feature annotations shown in this document.]
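Description:
pDONR223_TGFB1_WT is a Gateway entry clone built on the Invitrogen pDONR223 backbone and carrying the human TGFB1 open reading frame (reference transcript NM_000660.6). It belongs to the Target Accelerator Plasmid Collection, a set of wild-type and variant cancer-gene ORFs assembled for systematic functional testing of alleles. The plasmid is maintained in E. coli through a high-copy ColE1/pUC-type origin and selected with spectinomycin by way of the aadA (SmR) aminoglycoside adenylyltransferase gene. This gene sits downstream of a class 1 integron Pc promoter fragment and a remnant of a gentamicin acetyltransferase gene. The rrnB T1 and T2 terminators lie upstream of the cloning region and insulate the insert from read-through transcription. Small lacZα and lacI fragments are backbone remnants.

The TGFB1 coding sequence, annotated at about 1.17 kb, is flanked by two attL recombination sites (annotated by the software as attL3 and attL2), so it can be moved by an LR Clonase reaction into any compatible destination vector. The entry clone has no promoter driving the insert. The T7 promoter just outside the second attL site is a backbone element that points toward the insert on the opposite strand. The ORF is in the "open" configuration, with no stop codon immediately after the insert, which allows C-terminal fusion to tags or reporters encoded by the destination vector. Although the name designates this clone as wild type, the record lists a P10L change relative to the reference. It does not say whether this is a natural polymorphism or otherwise explain the discrepancy. The construct serves as a source clone for generating TGFB1 expression vectors, including as the reference allele alongside variant clones from the same collection.
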