Features (pLannotate 1.2.2; 12 found; start..end, strand, type, name):
     47..74      -  terminator     rrnB T2 terminator: transcription terminator T2 from the E. coli rrnB gene
    206..249     +  terminator     rrnB T1 terminator: Escherichia coli rrnB; transcription terminator T1 from the E. coli rrnB gene
    296..332     -  CDS            lacZα (fragment): LacZα fragment of β-galactosidase; lacZ fragment
    349..444     +  protein_bind   attL3: mutant version of attL; recombination site for the Gateway® LR reaction LR Clonase™
    447..1616    +  CDS            TGFB1: TGFB1_HUMAN - Also known as TGFB. Experimental evidence at protein level: Swiss-Prot protein existence level 1. [Transforming growth factor beta-1]: Multifunctional protein that regulates the growth and differentiation of various cell types and is involved in various processes, such as normal development, immune function, microglia function and responses to neurodegeneration (By similarity). Activation into mature form follows different steps: following cleavage of the proprotein in the Golgi apparatus, Latency- associated peptide (LAP) and Transforming growth factor beta-1 (TGF- beta-1) chain
   1619..1717    -  protein_bind   attL2: mutant version of attL; recombination site for the Gateway® LR reaction LR Clonase™
   1735..1753    -  promoter       T7 promoter: promoter for bacteriophage T7 RNA polymerase
   1943..1966    +  promoter       Pc promoter (fragment): intI1 (promoter lies within the coding sequence); class 1 integron promoter
   2142..2198    +  CDS            GmR (fragment): gentamycin acetyltransferase; aacC1; confers resistance to gentamycin
   2205..2996    +  CDS            SmR: aminoglycoside adenylyltransferase (Murphy, 1985); aadA; confers resistance to spectinomycin and streptomycin
   3089..3677    +  rep_origin     ori: high-copy-number ColE1/pMB1/pBR322/pUC origin of replication
   3860..3952    +  CDS            lacI (fragment): lac repressor; lacI; The lac repressor binds to the lac operator to inhibit transcription in E. coli. This inhibition can be relieved by adding lactose or isopropyl-β-D-thiogalactopyranoside (IPTG).
>Addgene plasmid #82280 | pDONR223_TGFB1_WT | addgene full sequence | sequence record 165319 | Addgene NGS result
CAATTAATACGCGTACCGCTAGCCAGGAAGAGTTTGTAGAAACGCAAAAAGGCCATCCGTCAGGATGGCC
TTCTGCTTAGTTTGATGCCTGGCAGTTTATGGCGGGCGTCCTGCCCGCCACCCTCCGGGCCGTTGCTTCA
CAACGTTCAAATCCGCTCCCGGCGGATTTGTCCTACTCAGGAGAGCGTTCACCGACAAACAACAGATAAA
ACGAAAGGCCCAGTCTTCCGACTGAGCCTTTCGTTTTATTTGATGCCTGGCAGTTCCCTACTCTCGCGTT
AACGCTAGCATGGATGTTTTCCCAGTCACGACGTTGTAAAACGACGGCCAGTCTTAAGCTCGGGCCCCAA
ATAATGATTTTATTTTGACTGATAGTGACCTGTTCGTTGCAACAAATTGATGAGCAATGCTTTTTTATAA
TGCCAACTTTGTACAAAAAAGTTGGCATGCCGCCCTCCGGGCTGCGGCTGCTGCTGCTGCTGCTACCGCT
GCTGTGGCTACTGGTGCTGACGCCTGGCCGGCCGGCCGCGGGACTATCCACCTGCAAGACTATCGACATG
GAGCTGGTGAAGCGGAAGCGCATCGAGGCCATCCGCGGCCAGATCCTGTCCAAGCTGCGGCTCGCCAGCC
CCCCGAGCCAGGGGGAGGTGCCGCCCGGCCCGCTGCCCGAGGCCGTGCTCGCCCTGTACAACAGCACCCG
CGACCGGGTGGCCGGGGAGAGTGCAGAACCGGAGCCCGAGCCTGAGGCCGACTACTACGCCAAGGAGGTC
ACCCGCGTGCTAATGGTGGAAACCCACAACGAAATCTATGACAAGTTCAAGCAGAGTACACACAGCATAT
ATATGTTCTTCAACACATCAGAGCTCCGAGAAGCGGTACCTGAACCCGTGTTGCTCTCCCGGGCAGAGCT
GCGTCTGCTGAGGCTCAAGTTAAAAGTGGAGCAGCACGTGGAGCTGTACCAGAAATACAGCAACAATTCC
TGGCGATACCTCAGCAACCGGCTGCTGGCACCCAGCGACTCGCCAGAGTGGTTATCTTTTGATGTCACCG
GAGTTGTGCGGCAGTGGTTGAGCCGTGGAGGGGAAATTGAGGGCTTTCGCCTTAGCGCCCACTGCTCCTG
TGACAGCAGGGATAACACACTGCAAGTGGACATCAACGGGTTCACTACCGGCCGCCGAGGTGACCTGGCC
ACCATTCATGGCATGAACCGGCCTTTCCTGCTTCTCATGGCCACCCCGCTGGAGAGGGCCCAGCATCTGC
AAAGCTCCCGGCACCGCCGAGCCCTGGACACCAACTATTGCTTCAGCTCCACGGAGAAGAACTGCTGCGT
GCGGCAGCTGTACATTGACTTCCGCAAGGACCTCGGCTGGAAGTGGATCCACGAGCCCAAGGGCTACCAT
GCCAACTTCTGCCTCGGGCCCTGCCCCTACATTTGGAGCCTGGACACGCAGTACAGCAAGGTCCTGGCCC
TGTACAACCAGCATAACCCGGGCGCCTCGGCGGCGCCGTGCTGCGTGCCGCAGGCGCTGGAGCCGCTGCC
CATCGTGTACTACGTGGGCCGCAAGCCCAAGGTGGAGCAGCTGTCCAACATGATCGTGCGCTCCTGCAAG
TGCAGCTGCCCAACTTTCTTGTACAAAGTTGGCATTATAAGAAAGCATTGCTTATCAATTTGTTGCAACG
AACAGGTCACTATCAGTCAAAATAAAATCATTATTTGCCATCCAGCTGATATCCCCTATAGTGAGTCGTA
TTACATGGTCATAGCTGTTTCCTGGCAGCTCTGGCCCGTGTCTCAAAATCTCTGATGTTACATTGCACAA
GATAAAAATATATCATCATGCCTCCTCTAGACCAGCCAGGACAGAAATGCCTCGACTTCGCTGCTACCCA
AGGTTGCCGGGTGACGCACACCGTGGAAACGGATGAAGGCACGAACCCAGTGGACATAAGCCTGTTCGGT
TCGTAAGCTGTAATGCAAGTAGCGTATGCGCTCACGCAACTGGTCCAGAACCTTGACCGAACGCAGCGGT
GGTAACGGCGCAGTGGCGGTTTTCATGGCTTGTTATGACTGTTTTTTTGGGGTACAGTCTATGCCTCGGG
CATCCAAGCAGCAAGCGCGTTACGCCGTGGGTCGATGTTTGATGTTATGGAGCAGCAACGATGTTACGCA
GCAGGGCAGTCGCCCTAAAACAAAGTTAAACATTATGAGGGAAGCGGTGATCGCCGAAGTATCGACTCAA
CTATCAGAGGTAGTTGGCGTCATCGAGCGCCATCTCGAACCGACGTTGCTGGCCGTACATTTGTACGGCT
CCGCAGTGGATGGCGGCCTGAAGCCACACAGTGATATTGATTTGCTGGTTACGGTGACCGTAAGGCTTGA
TGAAACAACGCGGCGAGCTTTGATCAACGACCTTTTGGAAACTTCGGCTTCCCCTGGAGAGAGCGAGATT
CTCCGCGCTGTAGAAGTCACCATTGTTGTGCACGACGACATCATTCCGTGGCGTTATCCAGCTAAGCGCG
AACTGCAATTTGGAGAATGGCAGCGCAATGACATTCTTGCAGGTATCTTCGAGCCAGCCACGATCGACAT
TGATCTGGCTATCTTGCTGACAAAAGCAAGAGAACATAGCGTTGCCTTGGTAGGTCCAGCGGCGGAGGAA
CTCTTTGATCCGGTTCCTGAACAGGATCTATTTGAGGCGCTAAATGAAACCTTAACGCTATGGAACTCGC
CGCCCGACTGGGCTGGCGATGAGCGAAATGTAGTGCTTACGTTGTCCCGCATTTGGTACAGCGCAGTAAC
CGGCAAAATCGCGCCGAAGGATGTCGCTGCCGACTGGGCAATGGAGCGCCTGCCGGCCCAGTATCAGCCC
GTCATACTTGAAGCTAGACAGGCTTATCTTGGACAAGAAGAAGATCGCTTGGCCTCGCGCGCAGATCAGT
TGGAAGAATTTGTCCACTACGTGAAAGGCGAGATCACCAAGGTAGTCGGCAAATAACCCTCGAGCCACCC
ATGACCAAAATCCCTTAACGTGAGTTACGCGTCGTTCCACTGAGCGTCAGACCCCGTAGAAAAGATCAAA
GGATCTTCTTGAGATCCTTTTTTTCTGCGCGTAATCTGCTGCTTGCAAACAAAAAAACCACCGCTACCAG
CGGTGGTTTGTTTGCCGGATCAAGAGCTACCAACTCTTTTTCCGAAGGTAACTGGCTTCAGCAGAGCGCA
GATACCAAATACTGTTCTTCTAGTGTAGCCGTAGTTAGGCCACCACTTCAAGAACTCTGTAGCACCGCCT
ACATACCTCGCTCTGCTAATCCTGTTACCAGTGGCTGCTGCCAGTGGCGATAAGTCGTGTCTTACCGGGT
TGGACTCAAGACGATAGTTACCGGATAAGGCGCAGCGGTCGGGCTGAACGGGGGGTTCGTGCACACAGCC
CAGCTTGGAGCGAACGACCTACACCGAACTGAGATACCTACAGCGTGAGCTATGAGAAAGCGCCACGCTT
CCCGAAGGGAGAAAGGCGGACAGGTATCCGGTAAGCGGCAGGGTCGGAACAGGAGAGCGCACGAGGGAGC
TTCCAGGGGGAAACGCCTGGTATCTTTATAGTCCTGTCGGGTTTCGCCACCTCTGACTTGAGCGTCGATT
TTTGTGATGCTCGTCAGGGGGGCGGAGCCTATGGAAAAACGCCAGCAACGCGGCCTTTTTACGGTTCCTG
GCCTTTTGCTGGCCTTTTGCTCACATGTTCTTTCCTGCGTTATCCCCTGATTCTGTGGATAACCGTATTA
CCGCCTTTGAGTGAGCTGATACCGCTCGCCGCAGCCGAACGACCGAGCGCAGCGAGTCAGTGAGCGAGGA
AGCGGAAGAGCGCCCAATACGCAAACCGCCTCTCCCCGCGCGTTGGCCGATTCATTAATGCAGCTGGCAC
GACAGGTTTCCCGACTGGAAAGCGGGCAGTGAGCGCAACG
