>Addgene plasmid #82280 | pDONR223_TGFB1_WT | depositor partial sequence | sequence record 155651 | Insert sequence
ATGCCGCCCTCCGGGCTGCGGCTGCTGCTGCTGCTGCTACCGCTGCTGTGGCTACTGGTGCTGACGCCTG
GCCGGCCGGCCGCGGGACTATCCACCTGCAAGACTATCGACATGGAGCTGGTGAAGCGGAAGCGCATCGA
GGCCATCCGCGGCCAGATCCTGTCCAAGCTGCGGCTCGCCAGCCCCCCGAGCCAGGGGGAGGTGCCGCCC
GGCCCGCTGCCCGAGGCCGTGCTCGCCCTGTACAACAGCACCCGCGACCGGGTGGCCGGGGAGAGTGCAG
AACCGGAGCCCGAGCCTGAGGCCGACTACTACGCCAAGGAGGTCACCCGCGTGCTAATGGTGGAAACCCA
CAACGAAATCTATGACAAGTTCAAGCAGAGTACACACAGCATATATATGTTCTTCAACACATCAGAGCTC
CGAGAAGCGGTACCTGAACCCGTGTTGCTCTCCCGGGCAGAGCTGCGTCTGCTGAGGCTCAAGTTAAAAG
TGGAGCAGCACGTGGAGCTGTACCAGAAATACAGCAACAATTCCTGGCGATACCTCAGCAACCGGCTGCT
GGCACCCAGCGACTCGCCAGAGTGGTTATCTTTTGATGTCACCGGAGTTGTGCGGCAGTGGTTGAGCCGT
GGAGGGGAAATTGAGGGCTTTCGCCTTAGCGCCCACTGCTCCTGTGACAGCAGGGATAACACACTGCAAG
TGGACATCAACGGGTTCACTACCGGCCGCCGAGGTGACCTGGCCACCATTCATGGCATGAACCGGCCTTT
CCTGCTTCTCATGGCCACCCCGCTGGAGAGGGCCCAGCATCTGCAAAGCTCCCGGCACCGCCGAGCCCTG
GACACCAACTATTGCTTCAGCTCCACGGAGAAGAACTGCTGCGTGCGGCAGCTGTACATTGACTTCCGCA
AGGACCTCGGCTGGAAGTGGATCCACGAGCCCAAGGGCTACCATGCCAACTTCTGCCTCGGGCCCTGCCC
CTACATTTGGAGCCTGGACACGCAGTACAGCAAGGTCCTGGCCCTGTACAACCAGCATAACCCGGGCGCC
TCGGCGGCGCCGTGCTGCGTGCCGCAGGCGCTGGAGCCGCTGCCCATCGTGTACTACGTGGGCCGCAAGC
CCAAGGTGGAGCAGCTGTCCAACATGATCGTGCGCTCCTGCAAGTGCAGC
